Addgene plasmid #71782: pCW57-MCS1-2A-MCS2
Purpose: (Empty Backbone) All-in-one doxycycline inducible lentiviral vector for expression of one or two genes using the P2A self-cleaving peptide.
Depositing lab: Adam Karpf. Depositing organization: University of Nebraska Medical Center. Publication: Pan-Cancer Analyses Reveal Genomic Features of FOXM1 Overexpression in Cancer. Barger CJ, Branick C, Chee L, Karpf AR. Cancers (Basel). 2019 Feb 21;11(2). pii: cancers11020251. doi: 10.3390/cancers11020251. PubMed 30795624.
Backbone
  Vector backbone: pCW57.1
  Backbone manufacturer: Broad Insitute
  Backbone size (bp): 7709
  Modifications to backbone: pCW57.1 was modified by inserting the MCS1-P2A-MCS2 sequence between NheI and BamHI restriction sites.
  Vector type: Mammalian Expression, Lentiviral ; Doxycycline inducible; P2A Self Cleaving Peptide
  Selectable markers: Puromycin
Growth in bacteria
  Bacterial resistance: Ampicillin, 100 μg/mL
  Growth temperature: 37°C
  Growth strain: NEB Stable
  Copy number: Unknown
Gene/Insert
  Cloning method: Restriction Enzyme
  Sequencing primers: 5′ pCW57.MCS_Seq_F CGTATGTCGAGGTAGGCGTG
Terms and licenses: Academic/Nonprofit Terms; Industry Terms: Not Available to Industry
How to cite: pCW57-MCS1-2A-MCS2 was a gift from Adam Karpf (Addgene plasmid # 71782 ; http://n2t.net/addgene:71782 ; RRID:Addgene_71782)
