[The description below was written by a language model from this plasmid's Addgene catalogue record and the feature table of its GenBank file.]
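Description:
pCW57-MCS1-2A-MCS2 is an empty, all-in-one doxycycline-inducible lentiviral backbone of 7709 bp, derived from pCW57.1 by inserting an MCS1-P2A-MCS2 cassette between the NheI and BamHI sites. It is propagated in E. coli through a high-copy ColE1/pUC-type origin with ampicillin resistance (beta-lactamase), and the record lists a recombination-limiting strain for growth, as is usual for LTR-containing plasmids. The viral framework has a third-generation layout. An RSV promoter drives a truncated HIV-1 5' LTR, followed by the Psi packaging signal, the Rev response element and the cPPT/CTS. A self-inactivating, U3-deleted 3' LTR closes the transfer region, with an SV40 poly(A) signal and SV40 origin beyond it. A WPRE primer site is annotated upstream of the 3' LTR, which suggests that element is present, although it is not annotated as a feature.

The payload region begins with the tight TRE promoter, consisting of seven tet operators fused to a minimal CMV promoter. This is followed by the two cloning sites flanking a porcine teschovirus P2A sequence. A single gene can be placed in one site, or two open reading frames can be cloned in frame around P2A so that ribosomal skipping yields separate proteins from one inducible transcript. Downstream, a constitutive human PGK promoter expresses puromycin N-acetyltransferase linked by T2A to rtTA-Advanced. Transduced mammalian cells can therefore be selected with puromycin and already carry the Tet-On transactivator, which activates the TRE only when doxycycline is present. The vector is intended for making stable cell lines with doxycycline-regulated expression of one or two genes of interest, without a separate transactivator construct.
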