LOCUS       Exported 7709 bp ds-DNA circular SYN 12-MAY-2021
DEFINITION  All-in-one doxycycline inducible lentiviral vector for expression of
            one or two genes using the P2A self-cleaving peptide..
ACCESSION   .
VERSION     .
KEYWORDS    pCW57-MCS1-2A-MCS2
SOURCE      synthetic DNA construct
  ORGANISM  synthetic DNA construct
REFERENCE   1 (bases 1 to 7709)
  AUTHORS   Barger CJ, Branick C, Chee L, Karpf AR
  TITLE     Pan-Cancer Analyses Reveal Genomic Features of FOXM1 Overexpression
            in Cancer.
  JOURNAL   Cancers (Basel). 2019 Feb 21;11(2). pii: cancers11020251. doi:
            10.3390/cancers11020251.
  PUBMED    30795624
REFERENCE   2 (bases 1 to 7709)
  AUTHORS   .
  TITLE     Direct Submission
  JOURNAL   Exported May 12, 2021 from SnapGene Server 1.1.58
            http://www.snapgene.com
FEATURES             Location/Qualifiers
     source          1..7709
                     /organism="synthetic DNA construct"
                     /mol_type="other DNA"
     misc_feature    41..158
                     /label=cPPT/CTS
                     /note="central polypurine tract and central termination
                     sequence of HIV-1"
     promoter        212..526
                     /label=tight TRE promoter
                     /note="Tet-responsive promoter PTight, consisting of seven
                     tet operator sequences followed by the minimal CMV
                     promoter"
     protein_bind    220..238
                     /gene="tetO"
                     /label=tet operator
                     /bound_moiety="tetracycline repressor TetR"
                     /note="bacterial operator O2 for the tetR and tetA genes"
     protein_bind    256..274
                     /gene="tetO"
                     /label=tet operator
                     /bound_moiety="tetracycline repressor TetR"
                     /note="bacterial operator O2 for the tetR and tetA genes"
     protein_bind    291..309
                     /gene="tetO"
                     /label=tet operator
                     /bound_moiety="tetracycline repressor TetR"
                     /note="bacterial operator O2 for the tetR and tetA genes"
     protein_bind    327..345
                     /gene="tetO"
                     /label=tet operator
                     /bound_moiety="tetracycline repressor TetR"
                     /note="bacterial operator O2 for the tetR and tetA genes"
     protein_bind    363..381
                     /gene="tetO"
                     /label=tet operator
                     /bound_moiety="tetracycline repressor TetR"
                     /note="bacterial operator O2 for the tetR and tetA genes"
     protein_bind    398..416
                     /gene="tetO"
                     /label=tet operator
                     /bound_moiety="tetracycline repressor TetR"
                     /note="bacterial operator O2 for the tetR and tetA genes"
     protein_bind    434..452
                     /gene="tetO"
                     /label=tet operator
                     /bound_moiety="tetracycline repressor TetR"
                     /note="bacterial operator O2 for the tetR and tetA genes"
     primer_bind     499..523
                     /label=LNCX
                     /note="Human CMV promoter, forward primer"
     CDS             567..623
                     /codon_start=1
                     /product="2A peptide from porcine teschovirus-1
                     polyprotein"
                     /label=P2A
                     /note="Eukaryotic ribosomes fail to insert a peptide bond
                     between the Gly and Pro residues, yielding separate
                     polypeptides."
                     /translation="ATNFSLLKQAGDVEENPGP"
     promoter        651..1161
                     /label=hPGK promoter
                     /note="human phosphoglycerate kinase 1 promoter"
     primer_bind     1080..1098
                     /label=hPGK-F
                     /note="Human PGK promoter, forward primer"
     CDS             1171..1767
                     /codon_start=1
                     /gene="pac from Streptomyces alboniger"
                     /product="puromycin N-acetyltransferase"
                     /label=PuroR
                     /note="confers resistance to puromycin"
                     /translation="MTEYKPTVRLATRDDVPRAVRTLAAAFADYPATRHTVDPDRHIER
                     VTELQELFLTRVGLDIGKVWVADDGAAVAVWTTPESVEAGAVFAEIGPRMAELSGSRLA
                     AQQQMEGLLAPHRPKEPAWFLATVGVSPDHQGKGLGSAVVLPGVEAAERAGVPAFLETS
                     APRNLPFYERLGFTVTADVEVPEGPRTWCMTRKPGA"
     primer_bind     complement(1171..1190)
                     /label=Puro-R
                     /note="Puromycin resistance gene, reverse primer. Also
                     called puro-variant-R"
     primer_bind     1667..1687
                     /label=Puro-F
                     /note="Puromycin resistance gene, forward primer"
     CDS             1768..1821
                     /codon_start=1
                     /product="2A peptide from Thosea asigna virus capsid
                     protein"
                     /label=T2A
                     /note="Eukaryotic ribosomes fail to insert a peptide bond
                     between the Gly and Pro residues, yielding separate
                     polypeptides."
                     /translation="EGRGSLLTCGDVEENPGP"
     CDS             1822..2568
                     /codon_start=1
                     /product="improved tetracycline-controlled transactivator"
                     /label=rtTA-Advanced
                     /note="In the Tet-On(R) system, rtTA-Advanced binds to the
                     Tet-responsive element and stimulates transcription only in
                     the presence of tetracycline or doxycycline."
                     /translation="MSRLDKSKVINGALELLNGVGIEGLTTRKLAQKLGVEQPTLYWHV
                     KNKRALLDALPIEMLDRHHTHFCPLEGESWQDFLRNNAKSYRCALLSHRDGAKVHLGTR
                     PTEKQYETLENQLAFLCQQGFSLENALYALSAVGHFTLGCVLEEQEHQVAKEERETPTT
                     DSMPPLLRQAIELFDRQGAEPAFLFGLELIICGLEKQLKCESGGPTDALDDFDLDMLPA
                     DALDDFDLDMLPADALDDFDLDMLPG"
     primer_bind     complement(2608..2628)
                     /label=WPRE-R
                     /note="WPRE, reverse primer"
     CDS             complement(3026..3037)
                     /codon_start=1
                     /product="Factor Xa recognition and cleavage site"
                     /label=Factor Xa site
                     /translation="IEGR"
     LTR             3242..3475
                     /label=3' LTR (Delta-U3)
                     /note="self-inactivating 3' long terminal repeat (LTR) from
                     HIV-1"
     polyA_signal    3547..3668
                     /label=SV40 poly(A) signal
                     /note="SV40 polyadenylation signal"
     primer_bind     complement(3584..3603)
                     /label=SV40pA-R
                     /note="SV40 polyA, reverse primer"
     primer_bind     3638..3657
                     /label=EBV-rev
                     /note="SV40 polyA terminator, reverse primer"
     rep_origin      3708..3843
                     /label=SV40 ori
                     /note="SV40 origin of replication"
     primer_bind     3770..3789
                     /label=SV40pro-F
                     /note="SV40 promoter/origin, forward primer"
     promoter        3843..3914
                     /gene="bla"
                     /label=AmpR promoter
     CDS             3915..4775
                     /codon_start=1
                     /gene="bla"
                     /product="beta-lactamase"
                     /label=AmpR
                     /note="confers resistance to ampicillin, carbenicillin, and
                     related antibiotics"
                     /translation="MSIQHFRVALIPFFAAFCLPVFAHPETLVKVKDAEDQLGARVGYI
                     ELDLNSGKILESFRPEERFPMMSTFKVLLCGAVLSRIDAGQEQLGRRIHYSQNDLVEYS
                     PVTEKHLTDGMTVRELCSAAITMSDNTAANLLLTTIGGPKELTAFLHNMGDHVTRLDRW
                     EPELNEAIPNDERDTTMPVAMATTLRKLLTGELLTLASRQQLIDWMEADKVAGPLLRSA
                     LPAGWFIADKSGAGERGSRGIIAALGPDGKPSRIVVIYTTGSQATMDERNRQIAEIGAS
                     LIKHW"
     primer_bind     complement(4133..4152)
                     /label=Amp-R
                     /note="Ampicillin resistance gene, reverse primer"
     rep_origin      4946..5534
                     /direction=RIGHT
                     /label=ori
                     /note="high-copy-number ColE1/pMB1/pBR322/pUC origin of
                     replication"
     primer_bind     5435..5454
                     /label=pBR322ori-F
                     /note="pBR322 origin, forward primer"
     primer_bind     5688..5705
                     /label=L4440
                     /note="L4440 vector, forward primer"
     protein_bind    5822..5843
                     /label=CAP binding site
                     /bound_moiety="E. coli catabolite activator protein"
                     /note="CAP binding activates transcription in the presence
                     of cAMP."
     promoter        5858..5888
                     /label=lac promoter
                     /note="promoter for the E. coli lac operon"
     protein_bind    5896..5912
                     /label=lac operator
                     /bound_moiety="lac repressor encoded by lacI"
                     /note="The lac repressor binds to the lac operator to
                     inhibit transcription in E. coli. This inhibition can be
                     relieved by adding lactose or
                     isopropyl-beta-D-thiogalactopyranoside (IPTG)."
     primer_bind     5901..5923
                     /label=M13/pUC Reverse
                     /note="In lacZ gene"
     primer_bind     5920..5936
                     /label=M13 rev
                     /note="common sequencing primer, one of multiple similar
                     variants"
     primer_bind     5920..5936
                     /label=M13 Reverse
                     /note="In lacZ gene. Also called M13-rev"
     primer_bind     5955..5975
                     /label=T3
                     /note="T3 promoter, forward primer"
     promoter        5957..5975
                     /label=T3 promoter
                     /note="promoter for bacteriophage T3 RNA polymerase"
     promoter        6003..6229
                     /label=RSV promoter
                     /note="Rous sarcoma virus enhancer/promoter"
     LTR             6230..6410
                     /label=5' LTR (truncated)
                     /note="truncated 5' long terminal repeat (LTR) from HIV-1"
     misc_feature    6457..6582
                     /label=HIV-1 Psi
                     /note="packaging signal of human immunodeficiency virus
                     type 1"
     misc_feature    7075..7308
                     /label=RRE
                     /note="The Rev response element (RRE) of HIV-1 allows for
                     Rev-dependent mRNA export from the nucleus to the
                     cytoplasm."
     CDS             7493..7537
                     /codon_start=1
                     /product="antigenic peptide corresponding to amino acids
                     655 to 669 of the HIV envelope protein gp41 (Lutje Hulsik
                     et al., 2013)"
                     /label=gp41 peptide
                     /note="recognized by the 2H10 single-chain llama nanobody"
                     /translation="KNEQELLELDKWASL"
ORIGIN
        1 aattctcgac ctcgagacaa atggcagtat tcatccacaa ttttaaaaga aaagggggga
       61 ttggggggta cagtgcaggg gaaagaatag tagacataat agcaacagac atacaaacta
      121 aagaattaca aaaacaaatt acaaaaattc aaaattttcg ggtttattac agggacagca
      181 gagatccact ttggccgcga atcgatatgt cgagtttact ccctatcagt gatagagaac
      241 gtatgtcgag tttactccct atcagtgata gagaacgatg tcgagtttac tccctatcag
      301 tgatagagaa cgtatgtcga gtttactccc tatcagtgat agagaacgta tgtcgagttt
      361 actccctatc agtgatagag aacgtatgtc gagtttatcc ctatcagtga tagagaacgt
      421 atgtcgagtt tactccctat cagtgataga gaacgtatgt cgaggtaggc gtgtacggtg
      481 ggaggcctat ataagcagag ctcgtttagt gaaccgtcag atcgcctgga gaattggcta
      541 gcgaattcgt cgacaccggt tccggagcca cgaacttctc tctgttaaag caagcaggag
      601 acgtggaaga aaaccccggt cctaggctgc agacgcgttg tacaggatcc ggggttgggg
      661 ttgcgccttt tccaaggcag ccctgggttt gcgcagggac gcggctgctc tgggcgtggt
      721 tccgggaaac gcagcggcgc cgaccctggg tctcgcacat tcttcacgtc cgttcgcagc
      781 gtcacccgga tcttcgccgc tacccttgtg ggccccccgg cgacgcttcc tgctccgccc
      841 ctaagtcggg aaggttcctt gcggttcgcg gcgtgccgga cgtgacaaac ggaagccgca
      901 cgtctcacta gtaccctcgc agacggacag cgccagggag caatggcagc gcgccgaccg
      961 cgatgggctg tggccaatag cggctgctca gcagggcgcg ccgagagcag cggccgggaa
     1021 ggggcggtgc gggaggcggg gtgtggggcg gtagtgtggg ccctgttcct gcccgcgcgg
     1081 tgttccgcat tctgcaagcc tccggagcgc acgtcggcag tcggctccct cgttgaccga
     1141 atcaccgacc tctctcccca gcaattcacc atgaccgagt acaagcccac ggtgcgcctc
     1201 gccacccgcg acgacgtccc cagggccgta cgcaccctcg ccgccgcgtt cgccgactac
     1261 cccgccacgc gccacaccgt cgatccggac cgccacatcg agcgggtcac cgagctgcaa
     1321 gaactcttcc tcacgcgcgt cgggctcgac atcggcaagg tgtgggtcgc ggacgacggc
     1381 gccgcggtgg cggtctggac cacgccggag agcgtcgaag cgggggcggt gttcgccgag
     1441 atcggcccgc gcatggccga gttgagcggt tcccggctgg ccgcgcagca acagatggaa
     1501 ggcctcctgg cgccgcaccg gcccaaggag cccgcgtggt tcctggccac cgtcggcgtc
     1561 tcgcccgacc accagggcaa gggtctgggc agcgccgtcg tgctccccgg agtggaggcg
     1621 gccgagcgcg ccggggtgcc cgccttcctg gagacctccg cgccccgcaa cctccccttc
     1681 tacgagcggc tcggcttcac cgtcaccgcc gacgtcgagg tgcccgaagg accgcgcacc
     1741 tggtgcatga cccgcaagcc cggtgccgaa ggtagaggtt ctctcctcac ttgtggtgat
     1801 gttgaagaaa accctggtcc aatgtctaga ctggacaaga gcaaagtcat aaacggagct
     1861 ctggaattac tcaatggtgt cggtatcgaa ggcctgacga caaggaaact cgctcaaaag
     1921 ctgggagttg agcagcctac cctgtactgg cacgtgaaga acaagcgggc cctgctcgat
     1981 gccctgccaa tcgagatgct ggacaggcat catacccact tctgccccct ggaaggcgag
     2041 tcatggcaag actttctgcg gaacaacgcc aagtcatacc gctgtgctct cctctcacat
     2101 cgcgacgggg ctaaagtgca tctcggcacc cgcccaacag agaaacagta cgaaaccctg
     2161 gaaaatcagc tcgcgttcct gtgtcagcaa ggcttctccc tggagaacgc actgtacgct
     2221 ctgtccgccg tgggccactt tacactgggc tgcgtattgg aggaacagga gcatcaagta
     2281 gcaaaagagg aaagagagac acctaccacc gattctatgc ccccacttct gagacaagca
     2341 attgagctgt tcgaccggca gggagccgaa cctgccttcc ttttcggcct ggaactaatc
     2401 atatgtggcc tggagaaaca gctaaagtgc gaaagcggcg ggccgaccga cgcccttgac
     2461 gattttgact tagacatgct cccagccgat gcccttgacg actttgacct tgatatgctg
     2521 cctgctgacg ctcttgacga ttttgacctt gacatgctcc ccgggtaact aagtaaggat
     2581 cgatccaaga tatcgtattc ttaactatgt tgctcctttt acgctatgtg gatacgctgc
     2641 tttaatgcct ttgtatcatg ctattgcttc ccgtatggct ttcattttct cctccttgta
     2701 taaatcctgg ttgctgtctc tttatgagga gttgtggccc gttgtcaggc aacgtggcgt
     2761 ggtgtgcact gtgtttgctg acgcaacccc cactggttgg ggcattgcca ccacctgtca
     2821 gctcctttcc gggactttcg ctttccccct ccctattgcc acggcggaac tcatcgccgc
     2881 ctgccttgcc cgctgctgga caggggctcg gctgttgggc actgacaatt ccgtggtgtt
     2941 gtcggggaag ctgacgtcct ttccatggct gctcgcctgt gttgccacct ggattctgcg
     3001 cgggacgtcc ttctgctacg tcccttcggc cctcaatcca gcggaccttc cttcccgcgg
     3061 cctgctgccg gctctgcggc ctcttccgcg tcttcgcctt cgccctcaga cgagtcggat
     3121 ctccctttgg gccgcctccc cgcctgtttc gcctcggcgt ccggactaga ggtaccttta
     3181 agaccaatga cttacaaggc agctgtagat cttagccact ttttaaaaga aaagggggga
     3241 ctggaagggc taattcactc ccaacgaaga caagatctgc tttttgcttg tactgggtct
     3301 ctctggttag accagatctg agcctgggag ctctctggct aactagggaa cccactgctt
     3361 aagcctcaat aaagcttgcc ttgagtgctt caagtagtgt gtgcccgtct gttgtgtgac
     3421 tctggtaact agagatccct cagacccttt tagtcagtgt ggaaaatctc tagcagtagt
     3481 agttcatgtc atcttattat tcagtattta taacttgcaa agaaatgaat atcagagagt
     3541 gagaggaact tgtttattgc agcttataat ggttacaaat aaagcaatag catcacaaat
     3601 ttcacaaata aagcattttt ttcactgcat tctagttgtg gtttgtccaa actcatcaat
     3661 gtatcttatc atgtctggct ctagctatcc cgcccctaac tccgcccatc ccgcccctaa
     3721 ctccgcccag ttccgcccat tctccgcccc atggctgact aatttttttt atttatgcag
     3781 aggccgaggc cgcctcggcc tctgagctat tccagaagta gtgaggaggc ttttttggag
     3841 gcctttcaaa tatgtatccg ctcatgagac aataaccctg ataaatgctt caataatatt
     3901 gaaaaaggaa gagtatgagt attcaacatt tccgtgtcgc ccttattccc ttttttgcgg
     3961 cattttgcct tcctgttttt gctcacccag aaacgctggt gaaagtaaaa gatgctgaag
     4021 atcagttggg tgcacgagtg ggttacatcg aactggatct caacagcggt aagatccttg
     4081 agagttttcg ccccgaagaa cgttttccaa tgatgagcac ttttaaagtt ctgctatgtg
     4141 gcgcggtatt atcccgtatt gacgccgggc aagagcaact cggtcgccgc atacactatt
     4201 ctcagaatga cttggttgag tactcaccag tcacagaaaa gcatcttacg gatggcatga
     4261 cagtaagaga attatgcagt gctgccataa ccatgagtga taacactgcg gccaacttac
     4321 ttctgacaac gatcggagga ccgaaggagc taaccgcttt tttgcacaac atgggggatc
     4381 atgtaactcg ccttgatcgt tgggaaccgg agctgaatga agccatacca aacgacgagc
     4441 gtgacaccac gatgcctgta gcaatggcaa caacgttgcg caaactatta actggcgaac
     4501 tacttactct agcttcccgg caacaattaa tagactggat ggaggcggat aaagttgcag
     4561 gaccacttct gcgctcggcc cttccggctg gctggtttat tgctgataaa tctggagccg
     4621 gtgagcgtgg gtctcgcggt atcattgcag cactggggcc agatggtaag ccctcccgta
     4681 tcgtagttat ctacacgacg gggagtcagg caactatgga tgaacgaaat agacagatcg
     4741 ctgagatagg tgcctcactg attaagcatt ggtaactgtc agaccaagtt tactcatata
     4801 tactttagat tgatttaaaa cttcattttt aatttaaaag gatctaggtg aagatccttt
     4861 ttgataatct catgaccaaa atcccttaac gtgagttttc gttccactga gcgtcagacc
     4921 ccgtagaaaa gatcaaagga tcttcttgag atcctttttt tctgcgcgta atctgctgct
     4981 tgcaaacaaa aaaaccaccg ctaccagcgg tggtttgttt gccggatcaa gagctaccaa
     5041 ctctttttcc gaaggtaact ggcttcagca gagcgcagat accaaatact gttcttctag
     5101 tgtagccgta gttaggccac cacttcaaga actctgtagc accgcctaca tacctcgctc
     5161 tgctaatcct gttaccagtg gctgctgcca gtggcgataa gtcgtgtctt accgggttgg
     5221 actcaagacg atagttaccg gataaggcgc agcggtcggg ctgaacgggg ggttcgtgca
     5281 cacagcccag cttggagcga acgacctaca ccgaactgag atacctacag cgtgagctat
     5341 gagaaagcgc cacgcttccc gaagggagaa aggcggacag gtatccggta agcggcaggg
     5401 tcggaacagg agagcgcacg agggagcttc cagggggaaa cgcctggtat ctttatagtc
     5461 ctgtcgggtt tcgccacctc tgacttgagc gtcgattttt gtgatgctcg tcaggggggc
     5521 ggagcctatg gaaaaacgcc agcaacgcgg cctttttacg gttcctggcc ttttgctggc
     5581 cttttgctca catgttcttt cctgcgttat cccctgattc tgtggataac cgtattaccg
     5641 cctttgagtg agctgatacc gctcgccgca gccgaacgac cgagcgcagc gagtcagtga
     5701 gcgaggaagc ggaagagcgc ccaatacgca aaccgcctct ccccgcgcgt tggccgattc
     5761 attaatgcag ctggcacgac aggtttcccg actggaaagc gggcagtgag cgcaacgcaa
     5821 ttaatgtgag ttagctcact cattaggcac cccaggcttt acactttatg cttccggctc
     5881 gtatgttgtg tggaattgtg agcggataac aatttcacac aggaaacagc tatgaccatg
     5941 attacgccaa gcgcgcaatt aaccctcact aaagggaaca aaagctggag ctgcaagctt
     6001 aatgtagtct tatgcaatac tcttgtagtc ttgcaacatg gtaacgatga gttagcaaca
     6061 tgccttacaa ggagagaaaa agcaccgtgc atgccgattg gtggaagtaa ggtggtacga
     6121 tcgtgcctta ttaggaaggc aacagacggg tctgacatgg attggacgaa ccactgaatt
     6181 gccgcattgc agagatattg tatttaagtg cctagctcga tacataaacg ggtctctctg
     6241 gttagaccag atctgagcct gggagctctc tggctaacta gggaacccac tgcttaagcc
     6301 tcaataaagc ttgccttgag tgcttcaagt agtgtgtgcc cgtctgttgt gtgactctgg
     6361 taactagaga tccctcagac ccttttagtc agtgtggaaa atctctagca gtggcgcccg
     6421 aacagggact tgaaagcgaa agggaaacca gaggagctct ctcgacgcag gactcggctt
     6481 gctgaagcgc gcacggcaag aggcgagggg cggcgactgg tgagtacgcc aaaaattttg
     6541 actagcggag gctagaagga gagagatggg tgcgagagcg tcagtattaa gcgggggaga
     6601 attagatcgc gatgggaaaa aattcggtta aggccagggg gaaagaaaaa atataaatta
     6661 aaacatatag tatgggcaag cagggagcta gaacgattcg cagttaatcc tggcctgtta
     6721 gaaacatcag aaggctgtag acaaatactg ggacagctac aaccatccct tcagacagga
     6781 tcagaagaac ttagatcatt atataataca gtagcaaccc tctattgtgt gcatcaaagg
     6841 atagagataa aagacaccaa ggaagcttta gacaagatag aggaagagca aaacaaaagt
     6901 aagaccaccg cacagcaagc ggccgctgat cttcagacct ggaggaggag atatgaggga
     6961 caattggaga agtgaattat ataaatataa agtagtaaaa attgaaccat taggagtagc
     7021 acccaccaag gcaaagagaa gagtggtgca gagagaaaaa agagcagtgg gaataggagc
     7081 tttgttcctt gggttcttgg gagcagcagg aagcactatg ggcgcagcgt caatgacgct
     7141 gacggtacag gccagacaat tattgtctgg tatagtgcag cagcagaaca atttgctgag
     7201 ggctattgag gcgcaacagc atctgttgca actcacagtc tggggcatca agcagctcca
     7261 ggcaagaatc ctggctgtgg aaagatacct aaaggatcaa cagctcctgg ggatttgggg
     7321 ttgctctgga aaactcattt gcaccactgc tgtgccttgg aatgctagtt ggagtaataa
     7381 atctctggaa cagatttgga atcacacgac ctggatggag tgggacagag aaattaacaa
     7441 ttacacaagc ttaatacact ccttaattga agaatcgcaa aaccagcaag aaaagaatga
     7501 acaagaatta ttggaattag ataaatgggc aagtttgtgg aattggttta acataacaaa
     7561 ttggctgtgg tatataaaat tattcataat gatagtagga ggcttggtag gtttaagaat
     7621 agtttttgct gtactttcta tagtgaatag agttaggcag ggatattcac cattatcgtt
     7681 tcagacccac ctcccaaccc cgaggggac
//
