>Addgene plasmid #71782 | pCW57-MCS1-2A-MCS2 | depositor partial sequence | sequence record 134174 | pCW57.MCS-F    CGTATGTCGAGGTAGGCGTG
TGCWWTAGCAGACTCGTTTAGTGACCGTCAGATCGCCTGGAGAATTGGCTAGCGAATTCGTCGACACCGG
TTCCGGAGCCACGAACTTCTCTCTGTTAAAGCAAGCAGGAGACGTGGAAGAAAACCCCGGTCCTAGGCTG
CAGACGCGTTGTACAGGATCCGGGGTTGGGGTTGCGCCTTTTCCAAGGCAGCCCTGGGTTTGCGCAGGGA
CGCGGCTGCTCTGGGCGTGGTTCCGGGAAACGCAGCGGCGCCGACCCTGGGTCTCGCACATTCTTCACGT
CCGTTCGCAGCGTCACCCGGATCTTCGCCGCTACCCTTGTGGGCCCCCCGGCGACGCTTCCTGCTCCGCC
CCTAAGTCGGGAAGGTTCCTTGCGGTTCGCGGCGTGCCGGACGTGACAAACGGAAGCCGCACGTCTCACT
AGTACCCTCGCAGACGGACAGCGCCAGGGAGCAATGGCAGCGCGCCGACCGCGATGGGCTGTGGCCAATA
GCGGCTGCTCAGCAGGGCGCGCCGAGAGCAGCGGCCGGGAAGGGGCGGTGCGGGAGGCGGGGTGTGGGGC
GGTAGTGTGGGCCCTGTTCCTGCCCGCGCGGTGTTCCGCATTCTGCAAGCCTCCGGAGCGCACGTCGGCA
GTCGGCTCCCTCGTTGACCGAATCACCGACCTCTCTCCCCAGCAATTCACCATGACCGAGTACAAGCCCA
CGGTGCGCCTCGCCACCCGCGACGACGTCCCCAGGGCCGTACGCACCCTCGCCGCCGCGTTCGCGACTAC
CCGCACGCGCCACACCGTCGATCGGACGCACATCGAGCGGGTCACCGAGCTGCAGAACTCTCTCMCGCGC
GTCGGCTCGACATCGGCAGGTGTGGGTCGCGACGACGCGCGCGTGCGTCTGACCACGCGAAGCGTCGAGC
GGGGGCGKTCGCGRATCGGCCGSCATGGCGACTGACGGTTCGCTGACCGCAGCCACAGATGAAGCCTCCG
