>Addgene plasmid #71782 | pCW57-MCS1-2A-MCS2 | addgene partial sequence | sequence record 136824 | O_PGK1b-R 5'-GAACGGACGTGAAGAATGTG-3'
GGCGCCGCTGCGTTTCCCGGAACCACGCCCAGAGCAGCCGCGTCCCTGCGCAAACCCAGGGCTGCCTTGG
AAAAGGCGCAACCCCAACCCCGGATCCTGTACAACGCGTCTGCAGCCTAGGACCGGGGTTTTCTTCCACG
TCTCCTGCTTGCTTTAACAGAGAGAAGTTCGTGGCTCCGGAACCGGTGTCGACGAATTCGCTAGCCAATT
CTCCAGGCGATCTGACGGTTCACTAAACGAGCTCTGCTTATATAGGCCTCCCACCGTACACGCCTACCTC
GACATACGTTCTCTATCACTGATAGGGAGTAAACTCGACATACGTTCTCTATCACTGATAGGGATAAACT
CGACATACGTTCTCTATCACTGATAGGGAGTAAACTCGACATACGTTCTCTATCACTGATAGGGAGTAAA
CTCGACATACGTTCTCTATCACTGATAGGGAGTAAACTCGACATCGTTCTCTATCACTGATAGGGAGTAA
ACTCGACATACGTTCTCTATCACTGATAGGGAGTAAACTCGACATATCGATTCGCGGCCAAAGTGGATCT
CTGCTGTCCCTGTAATAAACCCGAAAATTTTGAATTTTTGTAATTTGTTTTTGTAATTCTTTAGTTTGTA
TGTCTGTTGCTATTATGTCTACTATTCTTTCCCCTGCACTGTACCCCCCAATCCCCCCTTTTCTTTTAAA
ATTGTGGATGAATACTGCCATTTGTCTCGAGGTCGAGAATTGTCCCCTCGGGGTTGGGAGGTGGGTCTGA
AACGATAATGGTGAATATCCCTGCCTAACTCTATTCACTATAGAAAGTACAGCAAAAACTATTCTTAAAC
CTACCAAGCCTCCTACTATCATTATGAATAATTTTATATACCACAGCCAATTTGTTATGTTAAACCAATT
CCACAAACTTGCCCATTTATCTAATTCCAATAATTCTTGTTCATTCTTTTCTTGCTGGTTTTGCGATTCT
TCAATTAAGGAGTGTATTAAGCTTGTGTAATTGTTAATTTCTCTGTCCCACTCCATCCAGGTCGTGTGAT
TCCAAATCTGTTCCAGAGATTTATTACTCCAACTAGCATTCCAAGGCACAGCAGTGGTGCAAATGAGTTT
