>Addgene plasmid #71782 | pCW57-MCS1-2A-MCS2 | addgene partial sequence | sequence record 136825 | WPRE-R 5'-CATAGCGTAAAAGGAGCAACA-3'
GATATCTTGGATCGATCCTTACTTAGTTACCCGGGGAGCATGTCAAGGTCAAAATCGTCAAGAGCGTCAG
CAGGCAGCATATCAAGGTCAAAGTCGTCAAGGGCATCGGCTGGGAGCATGTCTAAGTCAAAATCGTCAAG
GGCGTCGGTCGGCCCGCCGCTTTCGCACTTTAGCTGTTTCTCCAGGCCACATATGATTAGTTCCAGGCCG
AAAAGGAAGGCAGGTTCGGCTCCCTGCCGGTCGAACAGCTCAATTGCTTGTCTCAGAAGTGGGGGCATAG
AATCGGTGGTAGGTGTCTCTCTTTCCTCTTTTGCTACTTGATGCTCCTGTTCCTCCAATACGCAGCCCAG
TGTAAAGTGGCCCACGGCGGACAGAGCGTACAGTGCGTTCTCCAGGGAGAAGCCTTGCTGACACAGGAAC
GCGAGCTGATTTTCCAGGGTTTCGTACTGTTTCTCTGTTGGGCGGGTGCCGAGATGCACTTTAGCCCCGT
CGCGATGTGAGAGGAGAGCACAGCGGTATGACTTGGCGTTGTTCCGCAGAAAGTCTTGCCATGACTCGCC
TTCCAGGGGGCAGAAGTGGGTATGATGCCTGTCCAGCATCTCGATTGGCAGGGCATCGAGCAGGGCCCGC
TTGTTCTTCACGTGCCAGTACAGGGTAGGCTGCTCAACTCCCAGCTTTTGAGCGAGTTTCCTTGTCGTCA
GGCCTTCGATACCGACACCATTGAGTAATTCCAGAGCTCCGTTTATGACTTTGCTCTTGTCCAGTCTAGA
CATTGGACCAGGGTTTTCTTCAACATCACCACAAGTGAGGAGAGAACCTCTACCTTCGGCACCGGGCTTG
CGGGTCATGCACCAGGTGCGCGGTCCTTCGGGCACCTCGACGTCGGCGGTGACGGTGAAGCCGAGCCGCT
CGTAGAAGGGGAGGTTGCGGGGCGCGGAGGTCTCCAGGAAGGCGGGCACCCCGGCGCGCTCGGCCGCCTC
CACTCCGGGGAGCACGACGGCGCTGCCCAGACCCTTGCCCTGGTGGTCGGGCGA
